Addgene plasmid #198984: pGL0_83 [ORI_BC_8]
Purpose: Level 0 part
Depositing lab: Charlie Gilbert & Nili Ostrov & Cultivarium Tools. Depositing organization: Cultivarium, Convergent Research. Publication: A scalable framework for high-throughput identification of functional origins of replication in non-model bacteria. Gilbert C, Brumwell SL, Crits-Christoph A, Kang SC, Martin-Moldes Z, Alsharif W, Esmurria A, Nguyen M-A, Lee HH, Ostrov N. bioRxiv 2023.05.19.541510 10.1101/2023.05.19.541510.
Backbone
  Vector backbone: pGLDV_17
  Vector type: Synthetic Biology
Growth in bacteria
  Bacterial resistance: Chloramphenicol, 25 μg/mL
  Growth temperature: 37°C
  Growth strain: E. coli Zymo 10B
  Copy number: High Copy
Gene/Insert
  Gene/Insert name: ORI_BC_8
  Species: Synthetic
  Cloning method: Unknown
Terms and licenses: Academic/Nonprofit Terms; Industry Terms: Not Available to Industry
How to cite: pGL0_83 [ORI_BC_8] was a gift from Charlie Gilbert & Nili Ostrov & Cultivarium Tools (Addgene plasmid # 198984 ; http://n2t.net/addgene:198984 ; RRID:Addgene_198984)
