[The description below was written by a language model from this plasmid's Addgene catalogue record and pLannotate feature annotations shown in this document.]
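Description:
pGL0_83 [ORI_BC_8] is a small (about 2.3 kb) synthetic-biology plasmid that serves as a "Level 0" part in a hierarchical, modular DNA assembly system. It is built on the pGLDV_17 backbone and is maintained in E. coli as a high-copy plasmid. Propagation relies on a ColE1/pMB1/pUC-type origin of replication. Selection is by chloramphenicol resistance, provided by the cat (chloramphenicol acetyltransferase) gene, which is driven by its native cat promoter and followed by the phage lambda t0 transcription terminator.

The stored part, ORI_BC_8, is listed as a synthetic insert. Its name suggests a barcode element associated with origins of replication, which would fit the depositors' published framework for high-throughput identification of functional origins of replication in non-model bacteria. However, the record does not state the part's function or length, and the automated annotation assigns no feature to it. The only other annotated elements are short fragments of the lac operator and of lacZα. These are probably remnants of a lacZα screening cassette in the parent vector that the insert displaced, although the record lists the cloning method as unknown.

As a Level 0 plasmid, the construct contains no expression cassette or reporter. It is a storage and source vector from which the ORI_BC_8 part can be taken and combined with other basic parts into higher-level plasmids. In the context of the associated publication, those would presumably be pooled plasmid libraries for testing origins of replication across bacterial hosts.
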