Features (pLannotate 1.2.2; 6 found; start..end, strand, type, name):
    379..394     -  protein_bind   lac operator (fragment): The lac repressor binds to the lac operator to inhibit transcription in E. coli. This inhibition can be relieved by adding lactose or isopropyl-β-D-thiogalactopyranoside (IPTG). lac repressor encoded by lacI
    545..1133    -  rep_origin     ori: high-copy-number ColE1/pMB1/pBR322/pUC origin of replication
   1266..1360    -  terminator     lambda t0 terminator: transcription terminator from phage lambda
   1384..2040    -  CDS            cat: CAT_ECOLX - Experimental evidence at protein level: Swiss-Prot protein existence level 1. This enzyme is an effector of chloramphenicol resistance in bacteria. From Escherichia coli. This protein is used as a marker in many commonly used cloning vectors, such as pACYC184.
   2041..2143    -  promoter       cat promoter: promoter of the E. coli cat gene encoding chloramphenicol acetyltransferase
   2218..2261    -  CDS            lacZα (fragment): LacZα fragment of β-galactosidase; lacZ fragment
>Addgene plasmid #198984 | pGL0_83 [ORI_BC_8] | addgene full sequence | sequence record 401283 | Addgene NGS Result
CCGGAATCTATTGGCCTATGTCACTGAAACTATCCAAACACCCCATGTCGATACTGAACGTATCGACGCA
TACCTCCTTCCTTGAAAACGCACAATCAAGGTCTCGGTCAGGGTCACGCGTAGGACGCGTCGAGTAGGGT
TAACTACCAGTATCCACCGCGTTCCGCAGCCACACGCCGTGTGAAGCTGGGGAGTGAGACCAGTCCTTAC
CTGAAGAATAAGTGTCAGCCAGTGTAACCCGATGAGGAACCCAAAAGGCGAACCGGGCCAGACAACCCGG
CGGTATCGCACTCAAAGCCGAGGCTAGGTGGAGGCTCAGTGATGATAAGTCTGCGATGGTGGATGCATGT
GTCATGGTCATAGCTGTTTCCTGTGTGAAATTGTTATCCGCTCAGAGGGCACAATCCTATTCCGCGCTAT
CCGACAATCTCCAAGACATTAGGTGGAGTTCAGTTCGGCGTATGGCATATGTCGCTGGAAAGAACATGTG
AGCAAAAGGCCAGCAAAAGGCCAGGAACCGTAAAAAGGCCGCGTTGCTGGCGTTTTTCCATAGGCTCCGC
CCCCCTGACGAGCATCACAAAAATCGACGCTCAAGTCAGAGGTGGCGAAACCCGACAGGACTATAAAGAT
ACCAGGCGTTTCCCCCTGGAAGCTCCCTCGTGCGCTCTCCTGTTCCGACCCTGCCGCTTACCGGATACCT
GTCCGCCTTTCTCCCTTCGGGAAGCGTGGCGCTTTCTCATAGCTCACGCTGTAGGTATCTCAGTTCGGTG
TAGGTCGTTCGCTCCAAGCTGGGCTGTGTGCACGAACCCCCCGTTCAGCCCGACCGCTGCGCCTTATCCG
GTAACTATCGTCTTGAGTCCAACCCGGTAAGACACGACTTATCGCCACTGGCAGCAGCCACTGGTAACAG
GATTAGCAGAGCGAGGTATGTAGGCGGTGCTACAGAGTTCTTGAAGTGGTGGCCTAACTACGGCTACACT
AGAAGAACAGTATTTGGTATCTGCGCTCTGCTGAAGCCAGTTACCTTCGGAAAAAGAGTTGGTAGCTCTT
GATCCGGCAAACAAACCACCGCTGGTAGCGGTGGTTTTTTTGTTTGCAAGCAGCAGATTACGCGCAGAAA
AAAAGGATCTCAAGAAGATCCTTTGATCTTTTCTACGGGGTCTGACGCTCTATTCAACAAAGCCGCCGTC
CCGTCAAGTCAGCGTAAATGGGTAGGGGGCTTCAAATCGTCCCCCCATACGATATAAGTTGTTACTAGTG
CTTGGATTCTCACCAATAAAAAACGCCCGGCGGCAACCGAGCGTTCTGAACAAATCCAGATGGAGTTCTG
AGGTCATTACTGGATCTATCAACAGGAGTCCAAGCGAGCTCGATATCAAATTACGCCCCGCCCTGCCACT
CATCGCAGTACTGTTGTAATTCATTAAGCATTCTGCCGACATGGAAGCCATCACAAACGGCATGATGAAC
CTGAATCGCCAGCGGCATCAGCACCTTGTCGCCTTGCGTATAATATTTGCCCATGGTGAAAACGGGGGCG
AAGAAGTTGTCCATATTGGCCACGTTTAAATCAAAACTGGTGAAACTCACCCAGGGATTGGCTGAGACGA
AAAACATATTCTCAATAAACCCTTTAGGGAAATAGGCCAGGTTTTCACCGTAACACGCCACATCTTGCGA
ATATATGTGTAGAAACTGCCGGAAATCGTCGTGGTATTCACTCCAGAGCGATGAAAACGTTTCAGTTTGC
TCATGGAAAACGGTGTAACAAGGGTGAACACTATCCCATATCACCAGCTCACCGTCTTTCATTGCCATAC
GAAATTCCGGATGAGCATTCATCAGGCGGGCAAGAATGTGAATAAAGGCCGGATAAAACTTGTGCTTATT
TTTCTTTACGGTCTTTAAAAAGGCCGTAATATCCAGCTGAACGGTCTGGTTATAGGTACATTGAGCAACT
GACTGAAATGCCTCAAAATGTTCTTTACGATGCCATTGGGATATATCAACGGTGGTATATCCAGTGATTT
TTTTCTCCATTTTAGCTTCCTTAGCTCCTGAAAATCTCGATAACTCAAAAAATACGCCCGGTAGTGATCT
TATTTCATTATGGTGAAAGTTGGAACCTCTTACGTGCCGATCAACGTCTCATTGATACCTGAAACAAAAC
CCATCGTACGGCCAAGGAAGTCTCCAATAACTGTGATCCACCACAAGCGCCAGGGTTTTCCCAGTCACGA
CGTTGTAAAACGACGGCCAGTCATGCATAATCCGCACGCATCTGGAATAAGGAAGTGCCATTCCGCCTGA
CCT
